>Addgene plasmid #182923 | GFP-CBS (WT) | addgene full sequence | sequence record 378589 | Addgene NGS Result
AGGGTTAGGCGTTTTGCGCTGCTTCGCGATGTACGGGCCAGATATACGCGTTGACATTGATTATTGACTA
GTTATTAATAGTAATCAATTACGGGGTCATTAGTTCATAGCCCATATATGGAGTTCCGCGTTACATAACT
TACGGTAAATGGCCCGCCTGGCTGACCGCCCAACGACCCCCGCCCATTGACGTCAATAATGACGTATGTT
CCCATAGTAACGCCAATAGGGACTTTCCATTGACGTCAATGGGTGGAGTATTTACGGTAAACTGCCCACT
TGGCAGTACATCAAGTGTATCATATGCCAAGTACGCCCCCTATTGACGTCAATGACGGTAAATGGCCCGC
CTGGCATTATGCCCAGTACATGACCTTATGGGACTTTCCTACTTGGCAGTACATCTACGTATTAGTCATC
GCTATTACCATGGTGATGCGGTTTTGGCAGTACATCAATGGGCGTGGATAGCGGTTTGACTCACGGGGAT
TTCCAAGTCTCCACCCCATTGACGTCAATGGGAGTTTGTTTTGGCACCAAAATCAACGGGACTTTCCAAA
ATGTCGTAACAACTCCGCCCCATTGACGCAAATGGGCGGTAGGCGTGTACGGTGGGAGGTCTATATAAGC
AGAGCTCTCTGGCTAACTAGAGAACCCACTGCTTACTGGCTTATCGAAATTAATACGACTCACTATAGGG
AGACCCAAGCTGGCTAGCGTTTAAACTTAAGCTTGCCACCATGAGCAAGGGCGAGGAGCTGTTCACCGGG
GTGGTGCCCATCCTGGTCGAGCTGGACGGCGACGTAAACGGCCACAAGTTCAGCGTGTCCGGCGAGGGCG
AGGGCGATGCCACCTACGGCAAGCTGACCCTGAAGTTCATCTGCACCACCGGCAAGCTGCCCGTGCCCTG
GCCCACCCTCGTGACCACCCTGACCTACGGCGTGCAGTGCTTCAGCCGCTACCCCGACCACATGAAGCAG
CACGACTTCTTCAAGTCCGCCATGCCCGAAGGCTACGTCCAGGAGCGCACCATCTTCTTCAAGGACGACG
GCAACTACAAGACCCGCGCCGAGGTGAAGTTCGAGGGCGACACCCTGGTGAACCGCATCGAGCTGAAGGG
CATCGACTTCAAGGAGGACGGCAACATCCTGGGGCACAAGCTGGAGTACAACTACAACAGCCACAACGTC
TATATCATGGCCGACAAGCAGAAGAACGGCATCAAGGTGAACTTCAAGATCCGCCACAACATCGAGGACG
GCAGCGTGCAGCTCGCCGACCACTACCAGCAGAACACCCCCATCGGCGACGGCCCCGTGCTGCTGCCCGA
CAACCACTACCTGAGCACCCAGTCCGCCCTGAGCAAAGACCCCAACGAGAAGCGCGATCACATGGTCCTG
CTGGAGTTCGTGACCGCCGCCGGGATCACTCACGGCATGGACGAGCTGTACAAGGGTACCATGCCTTCTG
AGACCCCCCAGGCAGAAGTGGGGCCCACAGGCTGCCCCCACCGCTCAGGGCCACACTCGGCGAAGGGGAG
CCTGGAGAAGGGGTCCCCAGAGGATAAGGAAGCCAAGGAGCCCCTGTGGATCCGGCCCGATGCTCCGAGC
AGGTGCACCTGGCAGCTGGGCCGGCCTGCCTCCGAGTCCCCACATCACCACACTGCCCCGGCAAAATCTC
CAAAAATCTTGCCAGATATTCTGAAGAAAATCGGGGACACCCCTATGGTCAGAATCAACAAGATTGGGAA
GAAGTTCGGCCTGAAGTGTGAGCTCTTGGCCAAGTGTGAGTTCTTCAACGCGGGCGGGAGCGTGAAGGAC
CGCATCAGCCTGCGGATGATTGAGGATGCTGAGCGCGACGGGACGCTGAAGCCCGGGGACACGATTATCG
AGCCGACATCCGGGAACACCGGGATCGGGCTGGCCCTGGCTGCGGCAGTGAGGGGCTATCGCTGCATCAT
CGTGATGCCAGAGAAGATGAGCTCCGAGAAGGTGGACGTGCTGCGGGCACTGGGGGCTGAGATTGTGAGG
ACGCCCACCAATGCCAGGTTCGACTCCCCGGAGTCACACGTGGGGGTGGCCTGGCGGCTGAAGAACGAAA
TCCCCAATTCTCACATCCTAGACCAGTACCGCAACGCCAGCAACCCCCTGGCTCACTACGACACCACCGC
TGATGAGATCCTGCAGCAGTGTGATGGGAAGCTGGACATGCTGGTGGCTTCAGTGGGCACGGGCGGCACC
ATCACGGGCATTGCCAGGAAGCTGAAGGAGAAGTGTCCTGGATGCAGGATCATTGGGGTGGATCCCGAAG
GGTCCATCCTCGCAGAGCCGGAGGAGCTGAACCAGACGGAGCAGACAACCTACGAGGTGGAAGGGATCGG
CTACGACTTCATCCCCACGGTGCTGGACAGGACGGTGGTGGACAAGTGGTTCAAGAGCAACGATGAGGAG
GCGTTCACCTTTGCCCGCATGCTGATCGCGCAAGAGGGGCTGCTGTGCGGTGGCAGTGCTGGCAGCACGG
TGGCGGTGGCCGTGAAGGCCGCGCAGGAGCTGCAGGAGGGCCAGCGCTGCGTGGTCATTCTGCCCGACTC
AGTGCGGAACTACATGACCAAGTTCCTGAGCGACAGGTGGATGCTGCAGAAGGGCTTTCTGAAGGAGGAG
GACCTCACGGAGAAGAAGCCCTGGTGGTGGCACCTCCGTGTTCAGGAGCTGGGCCTGTCAGCCCCGCTGA
CCGTGCTCCCGACCATCACCTGTGGGCACACCATCGAGATCCTCCGGGAGAAGGGCTTCGACCAGGCGCC
CGTGGTGGATGAGGCGGGGGTAATCCTGGGAATGGTGACGCTTGGGAACATGCTCTCGTCCCTGCTTGCC
GGGAAGGTGCAGCCGTCAGACCAAGTTGGCAAAGTCATCTACAAGCAGTTCAAACAGATCCGCCTCACGG
ACACGCTGGGCAGGCTCTCGCACATCCTGGAGATGGACCACTTCGCCCTGGTGGTGCACGAGCAGATCCA
GTACCACAGCACCGGGAAGTCCAGTCAGCGGCAGATGGTGTTCGGGGTGGTCACCGCCATTGACTTGCTG
AACTTCGTGGCCGCCCAGGAGCGGGACCAGAAGTGAGAATTCTGCAGATATCCAGCACAGTGGCGGCCGC
TCGAGTCTAGAGGGCCCGTTTAAACCCGCTGATCAGCCTCGACTGTGCCTTCTAGTTGCCAGCCATCTGT
TGTTTGCCCCTCCCCCGTGCCTTCCTTGACCCTGGAAGGTGCCACTCCCACTGTCCTTTCCTAATAAAAT
GAGGAAATTGCATCGCATTGTCTGAGTAGGTGTCATTCTATTCTGGGGGGTGGGGTGGGGCAGGACAGCA
AGGGGGAGGATTGGGAAGACAATAGCAGGCATGCTGGGGATGCGGTGGGCTCTATGGCTTCTGAGGCGGA
AAGAACCAGCTGGGGCTCTAGGGGGTATCCCC
[124 nt withheld, positions 3463-3586]
C
[91 nt withheld, positions 3588-3678]
A
[49 nt withheld, positions 3680-3728]
CCTTTGACGTTGGAGTCCACGTTCTTT
[37 nt withheld, positions 3756-3792]
ACCCTATCTCGGTCTATTCTTTTGATTTATAAGGGATTTTGCCGATTTCGGCCTATTGGTTAAAAAATGA
GCTGATTTAACAAAAATTTAACGCGAATTAATTCTGTGGAATGTGTGTCAGTTAGGGTGTGGAAAGTCCC
CAGGCTCCCCAGCAGGCAGAAGTATGCAAAGCATGCATCTCAATTAGTCAGCAACCAGGTGTGGAAAGTC
CCCAGGCTCCCCAGCAGGCAGAAGTATGCAAAGCATGCATCTCAATTAGTCAGCAACCATAGTCCCGCCC
CTAACTCCGCCCATCCCGCCCCTAACTCCGCCCAGTTCCGCCCATTCTCCGCCCCATGGCTGACTAATTT
TTTTTATTTATGCAGAGGCCGAGGCCGCCTCTGCCTCTGAGCTATTCCAGAAGTAGTGAGGAGGCTTTTT
TGGAGGCCTAGGCTTTTGCAAAAAGCTCCCGGGAGCTTGTATATCCATTTTCGGATCTGATCAAGAGACA
GGATGAGGATCGTTTCGCATGATTGAACAAGATGGATTGCACGCAGGTTCTCCGGCCGCTTGGGTGGAGA
GGCTATTCGGCTATGACTGGGCACAACAGACAATCGGCTGCTCTGATGCCGCCGTGTTCCGGCTGTCAGC
GCAGGGGCGCCCGGTTCTTTTTGTCAAGACCGACCTGTCCGGTGCCCTGAATGAACTGCAGGACGAGGCA
GCGCGGCTATCGTGGCTGGCCACGACGGGCGTTCCTTGCGCAGCTGTGCTCGACGTTGTCACTGAAGCGG
GAAGGGACTGGCTGCTATTGGGCGAAGTGCCGGGGCAGGATCTCCTGTCATCTCACCTTGCTCCTGCCGA
GAAAGTATCCATCATGGCTGATGCAATGCGGCGGCTGCATACGCTTGATCCGGCTACCTGCCCATTCGAC
CACCAAGCGAAACATCGCATCGAGCGAGCACGTACTCGGATGGAAGCCGGTCTTGTCGATCAGGATGATC
TGGACGAAGAGCATCAGGGGCTCGCGCCAGCCGAACTGTTCGCCAGGCTCAAGGCGCGCATGCCCGACGG
CGAGGATCTCGTCGTGACCCATGGCGATGCCTGCTTGCCGAATATCATGGTGGAAAATGGCCGCTTTTCT
GGATTCATCGACTGTGGCCGGCTGGGTGTGGCGGACCGCTATCAGGACATAGCGTTGGCTACCCGTGATA
TTGCTGAAGAGCTTGGCGGCGAATGGGCTGACCGCTTCCTCGTGCTTTACGGTATCGCCGCTCCCGATTC
GCAGCGCATCGCCTTCTATCGCCTTCTTGACGAGTTCTTCTGAGCGGGACTCTGGGGTTCGAAATGACCG
ACCAAGCGACGCCCAACCTGCCATCACGAGATTTCGATTCCACCGCCGCCTTCTATGAAAGGTTGGGCTT
CGGAATCGTTTTCCGGGACGCCGGCTGGATGATCCTCCAGCGCGGGGATCTCATGCTGGAGTTCTTCGCC
CACCCCAACTTGTTTATTGCAGCTTATAATGGTTACAAATAAAGCAATAGCATCACAAATTTCACAAATA
AAGCATTTTTTTCACTGCATTCTAGTTGTGGTTTGTCCAAACTCATCAATGTATCTTATCATGTCTGTAT
ACCGTCGACCTCTAGCTAGAGCTTGGCGTAATCATGGTCATAGCTGTTTCCTGTGTGAAATTGTTATCCG
CTCACAATTCCACACAACATACGAGCCGGAAGCATAAAGTGTAAAGCCTGGGGTGCCTAATGAGTGAGCT
AACTCACATTAATTGCGTTGCGCTCACTGCCCGCTTTCCAGTCGGGAAACCTGTCGTGCCAGCTGCATTA
ATGAATCGGCCAACGCGCGGGGAGAGGCGGTTTGCGTATTGGGCGCTCTTCCGCTTCCTCGCTCACTGAC
TCGCTGCGCTCGGTCGTTCGGCTGCGGCGAGCGGTATCAGCTCACTCAAAGGCGGTAATACGGTTATCCA
CAGAATCAGGGGATAACGCAGGAAAGAACATGTGAGCAAAAGGCCAGCAAAAGGCCAGGAACCGTAAAAA
GGCCGCGTTGCTGGCGTTTTTCCATAGGCTCCGCCCCCCTGACGAGCATCACAAAAATCGACGCTCAAGT
CAGAGGTGGCGAAACCCGACAGGACTATAAAGATACCAGGCGTTTCCCCCTGGAAGCTCCCTCGTGCGCT
CTCCTGTTCCGACCCTGCCGCTTACCGGATACCTGTCCGCCTTTCTCCCTTCGGGAAGCGTGGCGCTTTC
TCATAGCTCACGCTGTAGGTATCTCAGTTCGGTGTAGGTCGTTCGCTCCAAGCTGGGCTGTGTGCACGAA
CCCCCCGTTCAGCCCGACCGCTGCGCCTTATCCGGTAACTATCGTCTTGAGTCCAACCCGGTAAGACACG
ACTTATCGCCACTGGCAGCAGCCACTGGTAACAGGATTAGCAGAGCGAGGTATGTAGGCGGTGCTACAGA
GTTCTTGAAGTGGTGGCCTAACTACGGCTACACTAGAAGAACAGTATTTGGTATCTGCGCTCTGCTGAAG
CCAGTTACCTTCGGAAAAAGAGTTGGTAGCTCTTGATCCGGCAAACAAACCACCGCTGGTAGCGGTGGTT
TTTTTGTTTGCAAGCAGCAGATTACGCGCAGAAAAAAAGGATCTCAAGAAGATCCTTTGATCTTTTCTAC
GGGGTCTGACGCTCAGTGGAACGAAAACTCACGTTAAGGGATTTTGGTCATGAGATTATCAAAAAGGATC
TTCACCTAGATCCTTTTAAATTAAAAATGAAGTTTTAAATCAATCTAAAGTATATATGAGTAAACTTGGT
CTGACAGTTACCAATGCTTAATCAGTGAGGCACCTATCTCAGCGATCTGTCTATTTCGTTCATCCATAGT
TGCCTGACTCCCCGTCGTGTAGATAACTACGATACGGGAGGGCTTACCATCTGGCCCCAGTGCTGCAATG
ATACCGCGAGACCCACGCTCACCGGCTCCAGATTTATCAGCAATAAACCAGCCAGCCGGAAGGGCCGAGC
GCAGAAGTGGTCCTGCAACTTTATCCGCCTCCATCCAGTCTATTAATTGTTGCCGGGAAGCTAGAGTAAG
TAGTTCGCCAGTTAATAGTTTGCGCAACGTTGTTGCCATTGCTACAGGCATCGTGGTGTCACGCTCGTCG
TTTGGTATGGCTTCATTCAGCTCCGGTTCCCAACGATCAAGGCGAGTTACATGATCCCCCATGTTGTGCA
AAAAAGCGGTTAGCTCCTTCGGTCCTCCGATCGTTGTCAGAAGTAAGTTGGCCGCAGTGTTATCACTCAT
GGTTATGGCAGCACTGCATAATTCTCTTACTGTCATGCCATCCGTAAGATGCTTTTCTGTGACTGGTGAG
TACTCAACCAAGTCATTCTGAGAATAGTGTATGCGGCGACCGAGTTGCTCTTGCCCGGCGTCAATACGGG
ATAATACCGCGCCACATAGCAGAACTTTAAAAGTGCTCATCATTGGAAAACGTTCTTCGGGGCGAAAACT
CTCAAGGATCTTACCGCTGTTGAGATCCAGTTCGATGTAACCCACTCGTGCACCCAACTGATCTTCAGCA
TCTTTTACTTTCACCAGCGTTTCTGGGTGAGCAAAAACAGGAAGGCAAAATGCCGCAAAAAAGGGAATAA
GGGCGACACGGAAATGTTGAATACTCATACTCTTCCTTTTTCAATATTATTGAAGCATTTATCAGGGTTA
TTGTCTCATGAGCGGATACATATTTGAATGTATTTAGAAAAATAAACAAATAGGGGTTCCGCGCACATTT
CCCCGAAAAGTGCCACCTGACGTCGACGGATCGGGAGATCTCCCGATCCCCTATGGTGCACTCTCAGTAC
AATCTGCTCTGATGCCGCATAGTTAAGCCAGTATCTGCTCCCTGCTTGTGTGTTGGAGGTCGCTGAGTAG
TGCGCGAGCAAAATTTAAGCTACAACAAGGCAAGGCTTGACCGACAATTGCATGAAGAATCTGCTT
Features (pLannotate 1.2.2; 21 found; start..end, strand, type, name):
     53..432     +  enhancer       CMV enhancer: human cytomegalovirus immediate early enhancer
    433..636     +  promoter       CMV promoter: human cytomegalovirus (CMV) immediate early promoter
    632..665     +  LTR            5' LTR (truncated) (fragment): truncated 5' long terminal repeat (LTR) from HIV-1
    681..699     +  promoter       T7 promoter: promoter for bacteriophage T7 RNA polymerase
    741..1454    +  CDS            GFP (S65T): GFP (S65T) is a basic (constitutively fluorescent) green fluorescent protein published in 1995, derived from Aequorea victoria.
   1461..3113    +  CDS            CBSL: CBSL_HUMAN - Experimental evidence at protein level: Swiss-Prot protein existence level 1. Hydro-lyase catalyzing the first step of the transsulfuration pathway, where the hydroxyl group of L-serine is displaced by L- homocysteine in a beta-replacement reaction to form L-cystathionine, the precursor of L-cysteine. This catabolic route allows the elimination of L-methionine and the toxic metabolite L-homocysteine. Also involved in the production of hydrogen sulfide, a gasotransmitter with signaling and cytoprotective effects on neurons. From Homo sapiens (Human).
   3193..3417    +  polyA_signal   bGH poly(A) signal: bovine growth hormone polyadenylation signal
   3421..3442    +  promoter       SV40 promoter (fragment): SV40 enhancer and early promoter
   3463..3891    +  rep_origin     f1 ori (sequence partly withheld): f1 bacteriophage origin of replication; arrow indicates direction of (+) strand synthesis
   3905..4234    +  promoter       SV40 promoter: SV40 enhancer and early promoter
   4301..5092    +  CDS            neo: KKA2_KLEPN - Also known as kan, nptII. Experimental evidence at protein level: Swiss-Prot protein existence level 1. Resistance to kanamycin, neomycin, paromomycin, ribostamycin, butirosin and gentamicin B. From Klebsiella pneumoniae.
   5116..5274    +  CDS            ble (fragment): BLE_KLEPN - Experimental evidence at protein level: Swiss-Prot protein existence level 1. Binding protein with a strong affinity to the bleomycin family of antibiotics. Binds to CL990; an antimitotic-antibiotic compound. From Klebsiella pneumoniae.
   5269..5390    +  polyA_signal   SV40 poly(A) signal: SV40 polyadenylation signal
   5463..5479    -  protein_bind   lac operator: The lac repressor binds to the lac operator to inhibit transcription in E. coli. This inhibition can be relieved by adding lactose or isopropyl-β-D-thiogalactopyranoside (IPTG). lac repressor encoded by lacI
   5487..5517    -  promoter       lac promoter: promoter for the E. coli lac operon
   5532..5553    -  protein_bind   CAP binding site: CAP binding activates transcription in the presence of cAMP. E. coli catabolite activator protein
   5566..5658    -  CDS            lacI (fragment): lac repressor; lacI; The lac repressor binds to the lac operator to inhibit transcription in E. coli. This inhibition can be relieved by adding lactose or isopropyl-β-D-thiogalactopyranoside (IPTG).
   5841..6429    -  rep_origin     ori: high-copy-number ColE1/pMB1/pBR322/pUC origin of replication
   6600..7460    -  CDS            AmpR: β-lactamase; bla; confers resistance to ampicillin, carbenicillin, and related antibiotics
   7461..7565    -  promoter       AmpR promoter: bla
   7624..7676    -  misc_feature   bom (fragment): basis of mobility region from pBR322
