[The description below was written by a language model from this plasmid's Addgene catalogue record and pLannotate feature annotations shown in this document.]
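Description:
GFP-CBS (WT) is a mammalian expression plasmid built on the pcDNA3.1(+)-N-eGFP backbone that produces wild-type human cystathionine beta-synthase (CBS) fused at its N terminus to eGFP. The sequenced record is 7,778 nt, consistent with an insert of about 1.7 kb in a backbone of about 6.1 kb. In E. coli the plasmid replicates from a high-copy ColE1/pUC-type origin and is selected with ampicillin through the β-lactamase gene and its own promoter. An f1 origin is also present, a standard backbone element that permits single-stranded DNA production. Short lac promoter/operator, lacI, ble, bom and HIV-1 LTR matches in the annotation are fragments, most likely backbone remnants or incidental similarity rather than functional parts.

The expression cassette is driven by the human cytomegalovirus immediate-early enhancer and promoter, followed by a T7 promoter that could support in vitro transcription. The GFP coding sequence (annotated by the software as an S65T-type GFP, matching the catalogued eGFP tag) is followed almost directly by the CBS open reading frame, and the transcript is terminated by the bovine growth hormone polyadenylation signal. The annotation tool labels the insert by its match to the near-identical CBSL paralogue, but the catalogue identifies it as CBS. A separate SV40 early promoter–neo–SV40 poly(A) cassette confers G418 resistance for selecting stably transfected mammalian cells.

CBS catalyses the first step of transsulfuration, condensing serine and homocysteine into cystathionine, and also generates hydrogen sulfide. The construct therefore suits overexpression of fluorescently trackable CBS in cultured cells. This fits the associated study on hydrogen sulfide detoxification, and the "WT" label suggests use as a reference alongside variant forms.
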