Addgene plasmid #182923: GFP-CBS (WT)
Purpose: Mammalian expression plasmid for human CBS
Depositing lab: Philip Eaton. Publication: SOD1 is an essential H(2)S detoxifying enzyme. Switzer CH, Kasamatsu S, Ihara H, Eaton P. Proc Natl Acad Sci U S A. 2023 Jan 17;120(3):e2205044120. doi: 10.1073/pnas.2205044120. Epub 2023 Jan 11. PubMed 36630448.
Backbone
  Vector backbone: pcDNA3.1(+)-N-eGFP
  Backbone size w/o insert (bp): 6100
  Vector type: Mammalian Expression
  Selectable markers: Neomycin (select with G418)
Growth in bacteria
  Bacterial resistance: Ampicillin, 100 μg/mL
  Growth temperature: 37°C
  Growth strain: DH5alpha
  Copy number: High Copy
Gene/Insert
  Gene/Insert name: Cystathionine Beta-Synthase (alt name: CBS)
  Species: H. sapiens (human)
  Insert size (bp): 1668
  GenBank ID: OHu26151C
  Entrez Gene: CBS (a.k.a. CBSL, HIP4)
  Promoter: CMV
  Tag / fusion protein: eGFP (N terminal on backbone)
  Cloning method: Ligation Independent Cloning
  Sequencing primers: 5′ TGGGAGGTCTATATAAGCAGAG; 3′ TAGAAGGCACAGTCGAGG
Terms and licenses: Academic/Nonprofit Terms; Industry Terms: Not Available to Industry
How to cite: GFP-CBS (WT) was a gift from Philip Eaton (Addgene plasmid # 182923 ; http://n2t.net/addgene:182923 ; RRID:Addgene_182923)
